>Addgene plasmid #47966 | CS2-GFP-Ben | addgene partial sequence | sequence record 76742 | Sp6 5'-ATTTAGGTGACACTATAG-3'
GGTGAGCAAGGGCGAGGAGCTGTTCACCGGGGTGGTGCCCATCCTGGTCGAGCTGGACGGCGACGTAAAC
GGCCACAAGTTCAGCGTGTCCGGCGAGGGCGAGGGCGATGCCACCTACGGCAAGCTGACCCTGAAGTTCA
TCTGCACCACCGGCAAGCTGCCCGTGCCCTGGCCCACCCTCGTGACCACCCTGACCTACGGCGTGCAGTG
CTTCAGCCGCTACCCCGACCACATGAAGCAGCACGACTTCTTCAAGTCCGCCATGCCCGAAGGCTACGTC
CAGGAGCGCACCATCTTCTTCAAGGACGACGGCAACTACAAGACCCGCGCCGAGGTGAAGTTCGAGGGCG
ACACCCTGGTGAACCGCATCGAGCTGAAGGGCATCGACTTCAAGGAGGACGGCAACATCCTGGGGCACAA
GCTGGAGTACAACTACAACAGCCACAACGTCTATATCATGGCCGACAAGCAGAAGAACGGCATCAAGGTG
AACTTCAAGATCCGCCACAACATCGAGGACGGCAGCGTGCAGCTCGCCGACCACTACCAGCAGAACACCC
CCATCGGCGACGGCCCCGTGCTGCTGCCCGACAACCACTACCTGAGCACCCAGTCCGCCCTGAGCAAAGA
CCCCAACGAGAAGCGCGATCACATGGTCCTGCTGGAGTTCGTGACCGCCGCCGGGATCACTCTCGGCATG
GACGAGCTGTACAAGGGTGGAGGGGGATCCGAATTCATCGATGGCCGGCCAATGTCCAGCCTGCCACGTC
GCATCATCAAGGAGACTCAACGTTTGATGC
