>Addgene plasmid #47966 | CS2-GFP-Ben | addgene partial sequence | sequence record 76777 | EGFP-C 5'-CATGGTCCTGCTGGAGTTCGTG-3'
GAGCTGTACAGGGTGGAGGGGGATCCGAATTCATCGATGGCCGGCCAATGTCCAGCCTGCCACGTCGCAT
CATCAAGGAGACTCAACGTTTGATGCAGGAGCCAGTGCCTGGGATCAATGCCATTCCCGATGAGAACAAT
GCCCGTTACTTCCATGTGATCGTGACCGGACCGAACGATTCGCCCTTCGAGGGCGGCGTGTTCAAGCTGG
AGCTGTTCCTACCGGAGGACTATCCAATGTCAGCGCCCAAAGTGCGCTTCATCACGAAGATCTACCATCC
GAACATCGATCGTTTGGGCCGCATTTGCCTCGACGTGCTGAAGGACAAGTGGAGTCCAGCCCTGCAGATC
CGGACCATATTGCTATCCATTCAGGCACTGCTCAGTGCACCCAATCCCGACGATCCGCTGGCCAACGATG
TGGCTGAGTTGTGGAAGGTCAACGAGGCGGAGGCCATTCGCAATGCCCGCGAGTGGACCCAGAAATATGC
CGTCGAAGACTGAGGCGCGCCATCTAGAAATGAAGGTGTCGCAACTTATGCAGCTGCTGTTCTGTTCCGT
ATGTCTGAGGACAAACCCCAGGACTACAAGAAGCGTCTGTCAGTTGAGTTGACCAGCTCTCTCTTCAGGA
CCGAGCCAATGCCATGGAATGAGGCTGCAGACCTTGGTCTTGATATTGGTGCCCAAGGCGAACCTCTTGG
CTACAGACAGGATGATTCAAGCTACCGATCTTTCCATGCTGCTGGCTATGGTCAGGATGCAATGGGTATG
GACTCCATGATGGATCATGACATGGGAGGTCACCAC
