[The description below was written by a language model from this plasmid's Addgene catalogue record.]
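Description:
CS2-GFP-Ben is a mammalian expression plasmid built on the CS2 backbone (recorded as roughly 5 kb without the insert) that carries the Drosophila melanogaster gene bendless (ben, CG18319, also known as Ubc13 or UbcD3). It is maintained in E. coli as a high-copy plasmid under ampicillin selection. No feature table accompanies the record, so the promoter, polyadenylation signal and origin of replication are not explicitly stated. CS2-family vectors generally drive expression from a CMV-type promoter with an SV40 polyadenylation signal and often include a phage promoter that allows in vitro transcription of mRNA, but whether all of these elements are present here cannot be confirmed from the record. The cloning method used to insert the gene is listed as unknown.

The payload is the Bendless coding sequence fused at its N terminus to GFP, with the tag supplied by the backbone, so the expressed product is a GFP-Ben fusion protein. Bendless is the fly homologue of Ubc13, an E2 ubiquitin-conjugating enzyme. The GFP tag allows the protein to be visualised by fluorescence and to be detected or pulled down with anti-GFP reagents. The stated purpose is simply expression of fly Ben. The associated publication concerns no poles, a predicted E3 ubiquitin ligase required for early Drosophila embryonic development, which suggests that the construct was used to produce tagged Ben for studying its relationship to that ligase, such as interaction or localisation experiments, although the record does not describe the specific assays.
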