Addgene plasmid #47966: CS2-GFP-Ben
Purpose: Expression of fly Ben
Depositing lab: Laura Lee. Depositing organization: Vanderbilt University. Publication: no poles encodes a predicted E3 ubiquitin ligase required for early embryonic development of Drosophila. Merkle JA, Rickmyre JL, Garg A, Loggins EB, Jodoin JN, Lee E, Wu LP, Lee LA. Development. 2009 Feb;136(3):449-59. doi: 10.1242/dev.027599. PubMed 19141674.
Backbone
  Vector backbone: CS2
  Backbone size w/o insert (bp): 5000
  Vector type: Mammalian Expression
Growth in bacteria
  Bacterial resistance: Ampicillin, 100 μg/mL
  Growth temperature: 37°C
  Growth strain: DH5alpha
  Copy number: High Copy
Gene/Insert
  Gene/Insert name: Bendless
  Species: D. melanogaster (fly)
  Entrez Gene: ben (a.k.a. Dmel_CG18319, BEN, Ben, Bend, CG18319, Dmel\CG18319, Ubc13, UbcD3, anon-WO03040301.242, nj-262, ubc13)
  Tag / fusion protein: GFP (N terminal on backbone)
  Cloning method: Unknown
  Sequencing primers: 5′ atgt ccagcctgcc acgtcgc; 3′ aaatatgcc gtcgaagact ga
Terms and licenses: Academic/Nonprofit Terms; Industry Terms: Not Available to Industry
How to cite: CS2-GFP-Ben was a gift from Laura Lee (Addgene plasmid # 47966 ; http://n2t.net/addgene:47966 ; RRID:Addgene_47966)
